Addgene plasmid #118049: pMiniP
Purpose: GBPart - Minimal Promoter for expression in mammalian cells
Depositing lab: Koen Venken. Depositing organization: Baylor College of Medicine. Publication: Examining multiple cellular pathways at once using multiplex hextuple luciferase assaying. Sarrion-Perdigones A, Chang L, Gonzalez Y, Gallego-Flores T, Young DW, Venken KJT. Nat Commun. 2019 Dec 13;10(1):5710. doi: 10.1038/s41467-019-13651-y. PubMed 31836712.
Backbone
  Vector backbone: pUPD3
  Backbone manufacturer: Self made; Derived from pBluescriptSK
  Backbone size w/o insert (bp): 2343
  Total vector size (bp): 2453
  Vector type: Mammalian Expression, Synthetic Biology
Growth in bacteria
  Bacterial resistance: Chloramphenicol, 25 μg/mL
  Growth temperature: 37°C
  Growth strain: DH5alpha
  Copy number: High Copy
Gene/Insert
  Gene/Insert name: minimal TATA-box promoter with low basal activity (alt name: miniP)
  Species: Synthetic
  Cloning method: Restriction Enzyme; 5′ cloning site BsmBI (destroyed during cloning); 3′ cloning site BsmBI (destroyed during cloning)
  Sequencing primers: 5′ gtaaaacgacggccagt; 3′ gtcatagctgtttcctg
Terms and licenses: Academic/Nonprofit Terms; Industry Terms: Not Available to Industry
Depositor comments: Insert can be released with BsaI
How to cite: pMiniP was a gift from Koen Venken (Addgene plasmid # 118049 ; http://n2t.net/addgene:118049 ; RRID:Addgene_118049)
