[The description below was written by a language model from this plasmid's Addgene catalogue record and pLannotate feature annotations shown in this document.]
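Description:
pMiniP is a GoldenBraid-style part plasmid ("GBPart") that stores a single regulatory module, a synthetic minimal TATA-box promoter with low basal activity (miniP/minP), for later assembly into mammalian expression and reporter constructs. It is built on pUPD3, a small self-made part-domestication vector derived from pBluescriptSK, and the whole plasmid is only about 2.45 kb. It is maintained in E. coli through a high-copy ColE1/pUC-type origin and selected with chloramphenicol, conferred by the cat gene under its own promoter. An f1 phage origin is also present, a carry-over from the pBluescript lineage that would permit single-stranded DNA production. A short tet promoter fragment is annotated as well and appears to be a backbone remnant.

The insert was placed in the backbone using BsmBI sites that were destroyed in the process, and according to the depositor it can be released with BsaI, which fits the Type IIS, hierarchical assembly logic of modular cloning systems. In the feature table the roughly 30 bp minP element lies between T7 and SP6 phage promoters, next to a residual lacZα fragment that probably reflects the original screening cassette of the empty vector. On its own a minimal promoter drives little transcription. It is normally combined with upstream response elements or enhancers so that expression of a downstream reporter depends on the activity of a particular transcription factor or pathway. The associated publication concerns multiplexed luciferase assays of several cellular pathways, consistent with this part serving as the core promoter in pathway-responsive reporter units, although the plasmid itself contains no reporter gene, response element or mammalian selection marker.
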