Features (pLannotate 1.2.2; 9 found; start..end, strand, type, name):
    243..264     -  CDS            lacZα (fragment): LacZα fragment of β-galactosidase; lacZ fragment
    267..285     +  promoter       T7 promoter: promoter for bacteriophage T7 RNA polymerase
    365..396     -  promoter       minP: minimal TATA-box promoter with low basal activity
    479..497     -  promoter       SP6 promoter: promoter for bacteriophage SP6 RNA polymerase
    644..1232    -  rep_origin     ori: high-copy-number ColE1/pMB1/pBR322/pUC origin of replication
   1347..1449    +  promoter       cat promoter: promoter of the E. coli cat gene encoding chloramphenicol acetyltransferase
   1450..2106    +  CDS            cat: CAT_ECOLX - Experimental evidence at protein level: Swiss-Prot protein existence level 1. This enzyme is an effector of chloramphenicol resistance in bacteria. From Escherichia coli. This protein is used as a marker in many commonly used cloning vectors, such as pACYC184.
   2194..2211    -  promoter       tet promoter (fragment): E. coli promoter for tetracycline efflux protein gene
   2222..224     +  rep_origin     f1 ori (across the origin) (sequence partly withheld): f1 bacteriophage origin of replication; arrow indicates direction of (+) strand synthesis
>Addgene plasmid #118049 | pMiniP | addgene full sequence | sequence record 241024 | Addgene NGS Result
TAGTGGGCCAGCGCCCTGATAGACGGTTTTTCGCCCTTTGACGTTGGAGTCCACGTTCTTT
[37 nt withheld, positions 62-98]
ACCCTATCTCGGTCTATTCTTTTGATTTATAAGGGATTTTGCCGATTTCGGCCTATTGGTTAAAAAATGA
GCTGATTTAACAAAAATTTAACGCGAATTTTAACAAAATATTAACGCTTACAATTTTAACATTGTAGAAA
CGCATGTAAAACGACGGCCAGTGAATTGTAATACGACTCACTATAGGGTGAATTCCGCTTAGGACCTTAG
ATATTGATCTCAAGGTCTCGCATTGGTGGCTTTACCAACAGTACCGGATTGCCAAGCTGGAAGTCGAGCT
TCCATTATATACCCTCTAGTGTCTAAGCTTGGCCGCCGAGGCCAGATTTGATATCCTCGAGGGACGAGAC
CACTCATCGCCCAATCACTAGTGAATTCGTTCTATAGTGTCACCTAAATACCATAGAGCCGTTGGTCATA
GCTGTTTCCTGTCCAGGCATCATGACACGGTTATCCACAGAATCAGGGGATAACGCAGGAAAGAACATGT
GAGCAAAAGGCCAGCAAAAGGCCAGGAACCGTAAAAAGGCCGCGTTGCTGGCGTTTTTCCATAGGCTCCG
CCCCCCTGACGAGCATCACAAAAATCGACGCTCAAGTCAGAGGTGGCGAAACCCGACAGGACTATAAAGA
TACCAGGCGTTTCCCCCTGGAAGCTCCCTCGTGCGCTCTCCTGTTCCGACCCTGCCGCTTACCGGATACC
TGTCCGCCTTTCTCCCTTCGGGAAGCGTGGCGCTTTCTCATAGCTCACGCTGTAGGTATCTCAGTTCGGT
GTAGGTCGTTCGCTCCAAGCTGGGCTGTGTGCACGAACCCCCCGTTCAGCCCGACCGCTGCGCCTTATCC
GGTAACTATCGTCTTGAGTCCAACCCGGTAAGACACGACTTATCGCCACTGGCAGCAGCCACTGGTAACA
GGATTAGCAGAGCGAGGTATGTAGGCGGTGCTACAGAGTTCTTGAAGTGGTGGCCTAACTACGGCTACAC
TAGAAGAACAGTATTTGGTATCTGCGCTCTGCTGAAGCCAGTTACCTTCGGAAAAAGAGTTGGTAGCTCT
TGATCCGGCAAACAAACCACCGCTGGTAGCGGTGGTTTTTTTGTTTGCAAGCAGCAGATTACGCGCAGAA
AAAAAGGATCTCAAGAAGATCCTTTGATCTTTTCTACGGGGTCTGACGCTCAGTGGAACGAAAACTCACG
TTAAGGGATTTTGGTCATGAGATTATCAAAAAGGATCTTCACCTAGATCCTTTTGTGATGATCGGCACGT
AAGAGGTTCCAACTTTCACCATAATGAAATAAGATCACTACCGGGCGTATTTTTTGAGTTATCGAGATTT
TCAGGAGCTAAGGAAGCTAAAATGGAGAAAAAAATCACTGGATATACCACCGTTGATATATCCCAATGGC
ATCGTAAAGAACATTTTGAGGCATTTCAGTCAGTTGCTCAATGTACCTATAACCAGACCGTTCAGCTGGA
TATTACGGCCTTTTTAAAGACCGTAAAGAAAAATAAGCACAAGTTTTATCCGGCCTTTATTCACATTCTT
GCCCGCCTGATGAATGCTCATCCGGAATTCCGTATGGCAATGAAAGACGGTGAGCTGGTGATATGGGATA
GTGTTCACCCTTGTTACACCGTTTTCCATGAGCAAACTGAAACGTTTTCATCGCTCTGGAGTGAATACCA
CGACGATTTCCGGCAGTTTCTACACATATATTCGCAAGATGTGGCGTGTTACGGTGAAAACCTGGCCTAT
TTCCCTAAAGGGTTTATTGAGAATATGTTTTTCGTGTCAGCCAATCCCTGGGTGAGTTTCACCAGTTTTG
ATTTAAACGTGGCCAATATGGACAACTTCTTCGCCCCCGTTTTCACCATGGGCAAATATTATACGCAAGG
CGACAAGGTGCTGATGCCGCTGGCGATTCAGGTTCATCATGCCGTTTGTGATGGCTTCCATGTCGGCAGA
ATGCTTAATGAATTACAACAGTACTGCGATGAGTGGCAGGGCGGGGCGTAATTTTTTTAAGGCAGTTATT
GGTGCCCTTAAACGCCTGGTTGCTACGCCTGAATAAGTGATAATAAGCGGATGAATGGCAGAAATTCGAT
GATAAGCTGTCAAACATGATGT
[125 nt withheld, positions 2221-2345]
C
[91 nt withheld, positions 2347-2437]
AGGGTGATGGTTCACG
